>Addgene plasmid #194291 | p3E-DrCavin1a | addgene full sequence | sequence record 380041 | Addgene NGS Result
CTCCGGGCCGTTGCTTCACAACGTTCAAATCCGCTCCCGGCGGATTTGTCCTACTCAGGAGAGCGTTCAC
CGACAAACAACAGATAAAACGAAAGGCCCAGTCTTCCGACTGAGCCTTTCGTTTTATTTGATGCCTGGCA
GTTCCCTACTCTCGCGTTAACGCTAGCATGGATGTTTTCCCAGTCACGACGTTGTAAAACGACGGCCAGT
CTTAAGCTCGGGCCCTGCAGCTCTAGAGCTCGAATTCTACAGGTCACTAATACCATCTAAGTAGTTGGTT
CATAGTGACTGCATATGTTGTGTTTTACAGTATTATGTAGTCTGTTTTTTATGCAAAATCTAATTTAATA
TATTGATATTTATATCATTTTACGTTTCTCGTTCAACTTTCTTGTACAAAGTGGTGGCTGATACAGACTT
TAAGCTGGAAAGGGCTATTTTCGCTGAGGTAAGCGATGATGACGAAGAGGTTGCCCTGGTCACATCTGCC
GCGAAACCAGCCACCAGTCTTAAAGAATTTAAGTCACGGCGAGGGGATGATGAAGATGACGACGATGATA
GCGAGAAAGAAGTTGATTTGGTATTGGGACCGGGGCTGGATGGGGGGGACGCAGAGAAGTCTGACGCCAC
TGGCATACTTGTGTTGGCCTTGCTGGACAAGATCATTGGTGTAGTAGACAAAATACAACAAACACAAACT
TCATTGGAAGCAAAACAGGAAGTGATGGAAAAGAATATGAGTTCAATACAGACAGAATTGGCAAAACTTG
CCAAGTCACACGTCGGTACGGCGGGTACCGTGAATAAGCTCTTGGACAAAGTTAGGAAAGTTAATGTCAA
TGTCAAGAGTGTGAGGGCCGACTTGGAGAAGCAGGTGGGGCAGATCAAAAAATTGGAGAACAATGAACAA
GAACTTCTGAAACGCAAAAACATAAAAGTGTTGATAATCCCCGAAAAAGGAAAGCCTGTAAAGGTGTCAA
AGAAACCTGCCGGTGAAGAGGGAGAGCAGGTTCTGTCCGAGGGTGGTGAGGAAGAGCATGCTTCTGAGGG
AGAGGAGGTCGAGGTAGAAGAGACCATTGAAGAAAGTAGAGCTGAAAGAATTAAACGATCCGGTCTCCAG
AAGGTCGATGAATTGAAAAAAGCATTCTCCAAGGAGCAGATGCAAAAGACCAGGCAGAAAACTAAGGAAA
ATCTCGAGAAGACAAGGATGCGGACTAAAGAGAATTTGGAGAAGACACGGCAACGCACGCGCGAGAATCT
CGAAAAGACTAAGAAGTCCCTTGGTAAAAAAATGGGCAAATTCGGCACCAAGCTTACCCCGAACACTGAG
AGAAGGGAGAAGATAAGGTCATCCCGTGAAAAAATGAAAAAAAGCCTTAACCCGGATCACACCGTGTATG
CCCGCTCAAAGTCTACGACTTATCGCGTACCACCATTCACATTCCATGTCAAGAAAATTCGTGGTGGTGA
AGCAGAGCCGACACCGGAGCCAGAAGAGGAAGATGAAGAGCAGAAGGAAGAAGAGGAAGAAGGCGACCTG
GTTGAGGAGGCCGAACTCGTTAGCCTTGATGGACCAGAAATGGAGGCGGCTGATCGATCTCGCCTCGCCT
TTCAGGAAACCGTTCGCCCTAGAGAGACCGCTGGCCTGTAGCAACTTTATTATACAAAGTTGGCATTATA
AAAAAGCATTGCTTATCAATTTGTTGCAACGAACAGGTCACTATCAGTCAAAATAAAATCATTATTTGGA
GCTCCATGGTAGCGTTAACGCGGCCGCGATATCCCCTATAGTGAGTCGTATTACATGGTCATAGCTGTTT
CCTGGCAGCTCTGGCCCGTGTCTCAAAATCTCTGATGTTACATTGCACAAGATAAAAATATATCATCATG
AACAATAAAACTGTCTGCTTACATAAACAGTAATACAAGGGGTGTTATGAGCCATATTCAACGGGAAACG
TCGAGGCCGCGATTAAATTCCAACATGGATGCTGATTTATATGGGTATAAATGGGCTCGCGATAATGTCG
GGCAATCAGGTGCGACAATCTATCGCTTGTATGGGAAGCCCGATGCGCCAGAGTTGTTTCTGAAACATGG
CAAAGGTAGCGTTGCCAATGATGTTACAGATGAGATGGTCAGACTAAACTGGCTGACGGAATTTATGCCT
CTTCCGACCATCAAGCATTTTATCCGTACTCCTGATGATGCATGGTTACTCACCACTGCGATCCCCGGAA
AAACAGCATTCCAGGTATTAGAAGAATATCCTGATTCAGGTGAAAATATTGTTGATGCGCTGGCAGTGTT
CCTGCGCCGGTTGCATTCGATTCCTGTTTGTAATTGTCCTTTTAACAGCGATCGCGTATTTCGTCTCGCT
CAGGCGCAATCACGAATGAATAACGGTTTGGTTGATGCGAGTGATTTTGATGACGAGCGTAATGGCTGGC
CTGTTGAACAAGTCTGGAAAGAAATGCATAAACTTTTGCCATTCTCACCGGATTCAGTCGTCACTCATGG
TGATTTCTCACTTGATAACCTTATTTTTGACGAGGGGAAATTAATAGGTTGTATTGATGTTGGACGAGTC
GGAATCGCAGACCGATACCAGGATCTTGCCATCCTATGGAACTGCCTCGGTGAGTTTTCTCCTTCATTAC
AGAAACGGCTTTTTCAAAAATATGGTATTGATAATCCTGATATGAATAAATTGCAGTTTCATTTGATGCT
CGATGAGTTTTTCTAATCAGAATTGGTTAATTGGTTGTAACACTGGCAGAGCATTACGCTGACTTGACGG
GACGGCGCAAGCTCATGACCAAAATCCCTTAACGTGAGTTACGCGTCGTTCCACTGAGCGTCAGACCCCG
TAGAAAAGATCAAAGGATCTTCTTGAGATCCTTTTTTTCTGCGCGTAATCTGCTGCTTGCAAACAAAAAA
ACCACCGCTACCAGCGGTGGTTTGTTTGCCGGATCAAGAGCTACCAACTCTTTTTCCGAAGGTAACTGGC
TTCAGCAGAGCGCAGATACCAAATACTGTTCTTCTAGTGTAGCCGTAGTTAGGCCACCACTTCAAGAACT
CTGTAGCACCGCCTACATACCTCGCTCTGCTAATCCTGTTACCAGTGGCTGCTGCCAGTGGCGATAAGTC
GTGTCTTACCGGGTTGGACTCAAGACGATAGTTACCGGATAAGGCGCAGCGGTCGGGCTGAACGGGGGGT
TCGTGCACACAGCCCAGCTTGGAGCGAACGACCTACACCGAACTGAGATACCTACAGCGTGAGCTATGAG
AAAGCGCCACGCTTCCCGAAGGGAGAAAGGCGGACAGGTATCCGGTAAGCGGCAGGGTCGGAACAGGAGA
GCGCACGAGGGAGCTTCCAGGGGGAAACGCCTGGTATCTTTATAGTCCTGTCGGGTTTCGCCACCTCTGA
CTTGAGCGTCGATTTTTGTGATGCTCGTCAGGGGGGCGGAGCCTATGGAAAAACGCCAGCAACGCGGCCT
TTTTACGGTTCCTGGCCTTTTGCTGGCCTTTTGCTCACATGTTCTTTCCTGCGTTATCCCCTGATTCTGT
GGATAACCGTATTACCGCCTTTGAGTGAGCTGATACCGCTCGCCGCAGCCGAACGACCGAGCGCAGCGAG
TCAGTGAGCGAGGAAGCGGAAGAGCGCCCAATACGCAAACCGCCTCTCCCCGCGCGTTGGCCGATTCATT
AATGCAGCTGGCACGACAGGTTTCCCGACTGGAAAGCGGGCAGTGAGCGCAACGCAATTAATACGCGTAC
CGCTAGCCAGGAAGAGTTTGTAGAAACGCAAAAAGGCCATCCGTCAGGATGGCCTTCTGCTTAGTTTGAT
GCCTGGCAGTTTATGGCGGGCGTCCTGCCCGCCACC
Features (pLannotate 1.2.2; 11 found; start..end, strand, type, name):
     84..127     +  terminator     rrnB T1 terminator: Escherichia coli rrnB; transcription terminator T1 from the E. coli rrnB gene
    174..210     -  CDS            lacZα (fragment): LacZα fragment of β-galactosidase; lacZ fragment
    281..405     -  protein_bind   attR2: mutant version of attR; recombination site for the Gateway® LR reaction LR Clonase™
    617..1477    +  CDS            CAVIN1 (fragment): CAVN1_HUMAN - Also known as PTRF. Experimental evidence at protein level: Swiss-Prot protein existence level 1. Plays an important role in caveolae formation and organization. Essential for the formation of caveolae in all tissues (PubMed:18056712, PubMed:18191225, PubMed:19726876). Core component of the CAVIN complex which is essential for recruitment of the complex to the caveolae in presence of calveolin-1 (CAV1). Essential for normal oligomerization of CAV1. Promotes ribosomal transcriptional activity in response to metabolic challenges in the adipocytes and plays an important role in the
   1652..1672    -  protein_bind   attB3: mutant version of attB; core recombination site for the Gateway® BP reaction BP Clonase™
   1663..1748    -  protein_bind   attL1 (fragment): mutant version of attL; recombination site for the Gateway® LR reaction LR Clonase™
   1785..1803    -  promoter       T7 promoter: promoter for bacteriophage T7 RNA polymerase
   1937..2746    +  CDS            KanR: aminoglycoside phosphotransferase; aph(3')-Ia; confers resistance to kanamycin in bacteria or G418 (Geneticin®) in eukaryotes
   2893..3481    +  rep_origin     ori: high-copy-number ColE1/pMB1/pBR322/pUC origin of replication
   3664..3756    +  CDS            lacI (fragment): lac repressor; lacI; The lac repressor binds to the lac operator to inhibit transcription in E. coli. This inhibition can be relieved by adding lactose or isopropyl-β-D-thiogalactopyranoside (IPTG).
   3811..3838    -  terminator     rrnB T2 terminator: transcription terminator T2 from the E. coli rrnB gene
