[The description below was written by a language model from this plasmid's Addgene catalogue record and pLannotate feature annotations shown in this document.]
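Description:
p3E-DrCavin1a is a 3′-position entry clone for the MultiSite Gateway cloning system, built by recombining a zebrafish (D. rerio) cavin1a coding sequence into the Invitrogen pDONR P2R-P3 donor backbone. It is a small bacterial plasmid of about 3.9 kb. Propagation in E. coli relies on a high-copy ColE1/pUC-type origin, and selection is by kanamycin through an aminoglycoside phosphotransferase (KanR) gene. The rrnB T1 and T2 terminators flank the cloning region and insulate the insert from read-through transcription from the backbone. A T7 promoter and short lacZα and lacI fragments are also annotated as backbone remnants.

The insert is a codon-optimised cavin1a open reading frame. The automated annotation labels it as a fragment of human CAVIN1 (PTRF), which reflects its homology to this core cavin-complex protein required for caveolae formation. The insert lies between an attR2 site and a site annotated as an overlapping attB3/attL fragment, which is most likely the attL3 site expected in a 3′ entry clone. These sites allow an LR Clonase reaction to combine it with a 5′ entry clone, usually carrying a promoter, a middle entry clone and a destination vector.

The entry clone has no eukaryotic promoter or tag of its own. Because cavin1a occupies the 3′ position, a fluorescent protein or epitope tag supplied by the middle entry clone is fused to its N-terminus, as the stated purpose indicates. The plasmid is therefore a modular building block for assembling tagged cavin1a expression constructs. The record does not name the promoter, tag or destination vector used in those final constructs.
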