Addgene plasmid #194291: p3E-DrCavin1a
Purpose: Multisite gateway entry clone for expression of codon optimised zebrafish cavin1a with fusion tag at the N-terminus. Parton lab clone KXM
Depositing lab: Rob Parton. Depositing organization: University of Queensland, Institute for Molecular Bioscience. Publication: Caveolae sense oxidative stress through membrane lipid peroxidation and cytosolic release of CAVIN1 to regulate NRF2. Wu Y, Lim YW, Stroud DA, Martel N, Hall TE, Lo HP, Ferguson C, Ryan MT, McMahon KA, Parton RG. Dev Cell. 2023 Mar 13;58(5):376-397.e4. doi: 10.1016/j.devcel.2023.02.004. Epub 2023 Feb 28. PubMed 36858041.
Backbone
  Vector backbone: pDONRp2R-p3
  Backbone manufacturer: Invitrogen
  Vector type: Multisite gateway entry vector
Growth in bacteria
  Bacterial resistance: Kanamycin, 50 μg/mL
  Growth temperature: 37°C
  Growth strain: DH5alpha
  Copy number: High Copy
Gene/Insert
  Gene/Insert name: cavin1a
  Species: D. rerio (zebrafish)
  Entrez Gene: cavin1a (a.k.a. ptrfa, si:ch211-209d14.2)
Terms and licenses: Academic/Nonprofit Terms; Industry Terms: Not Available to Industry
Depositor comments: Please visit https://www.biorxiv.org/content/10.1101/2021.06.09.447684v2 for bioRxiv preprint.
How to cite: p3E-DrCavin1a was a gift from Rob Parton (Addgene plasmid # 194291 ; http://n2t.net/addgene:194291 ; RRID:Addgene_194291)
